Addgene plasmid #68758: pGL4.26-SS-191
Purpose: ZF9 Op x4 -- GFP
Depositing lab: James Collins. Depositing organization: Massachusetts Institute of Technology. Publication: DNA sense-and-respond protein modules for mammalian cells. Slomovic S, Collins JJ. Nat Methods. 2015 Sep 21. doi: 10.1038/nmeth.3585. PubMed 26389572.
Backbone
  Vector backbone: pGL4.26 luc2/minp/hygro
  Backbone manufacturer: Promega
  Backbone size w/o insert (bp): 4917
  Total vector size (bp): 4970
  Modifications to backbone: GFP instead of Luc
  Vector type: Mammalian Expression
  Selectable markers: Hygromycin
Growth in bacteria
  Bacterial resistance: Ampicillin, 100 μg/mL
  Growth temperature: 37°C
  Growth strain: DH5alpha
  Copy number: High Copy
Gene/Insert
  Gene/Insert name: ZF9 Op 4x
  Species: Synthetic
  Insert size (bp): 53
Terms and licenses: Academic/Nonprofit Terms; Industry Terms: Not Available to Industry
How to cite: pGL4.26-SS-191 was a gift from James Collins (Addgene plasmid # 68758 ; http://n2t.net/addgene:68758 ; RRID:Addgene_68758)
