[The description below was written by a language model from this plasmid's Addgene catalogue record and pLannotate feature annotations shown in this document.]
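Description:
pGL4.26-SS-191 is a mammalian reporter plasmid built on the Promega pGL4.26 [luc2/minP/Hygro] backbone, in which the luciferase reporter has been replaced by GFP. It is about 5 kb in size and is propagated in E. coli as a high-copy plasmid through a ColE1/pUC-type origin, with ampicillin selection provided by the β-lactamase gene. For mammalian cells it carries a separate hygromycin B phosphotransferase cassette driven by the SV40 enhancer/early promoter and terminated by a synthetic poly(A) signal, which permits selection of stably transfected cells.

The payload is a short synthetic insert of 53 bp described as four copies of an operator for a zinc finger protein designated ZF9. The feature table does not annotate this element. By the design of the backbone it would be expected to lie in the unannotated stretch just upstream of the minimal TATA-box promoter (minP), but the record does not state its position. minP has low basal activity on its own and drives a mammalian codon-optimized EGFP coding sequence followed by an SV40 polyadenylation signal. Upstream of the reporter unit, a synthetic poly(A) signal and an RNA polymerase II transcriptional pause site from the human α2 globin gene limit read-through transcription from the backbone, keeping background fluorescence low. The short SV40 large T and tetracycline-resistance fragments in the annotation appear to be residual backbone sequence rather than functional genes.

In this arrangement, EGFP output should depend on a ZF9-based transcriptional activator binding the operator array. This fits the associated work on DNA sense-and-respond protein modules for mammalian cells, where the plasmid would serve as a fluorescent readout of zinc finger binding and activation.
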