Features (pLannotate 1.2.2; 13 found; start..end, strand, type, name):
     98..129     +  promoter       minP: minimal TATA-box promoter with low basal activity
    162..881     +  CDS            EGFP: the original enhanced GFP (Yang et al., 1996) mammalian codon-optimized
    925..1046    -  polyA_signal   SV40 poly(A) signal: SV40 polyadenylation signal
   1072..1203    -  CDS            LT_SV40 (fragment): Experimental evidence at protein level: Swiss-Prot protein existence level 1. Isoform 17kT antigen targets host RBL2 for degradation and promotes cell proliferation. Transactivates host cyclin A promoter through its J domain. From Simian virus 40 (SV40).
   1240..1597    +  promoter       SV40 promoter: SV40 enhancer and early promoter
   1628..2665    +  CDS            HygR: hygromycin B phosphotransferase confers resistance to hygromycin
   2689..2737    +  polyA_signal   poly(A) signal: synthetic polyadenylation signal
   2753..2884    +  CDS            TcR (fragment): tetracycline efflux protein; tet; confers resistance to tetracycline
   3064..3652    -  rep_origin     ori: high-copy-number ColE1/pMB1/pBR322/pUC origin of replication
   3852..4712    -  CDS            AmpR: β-lactamase confers resistance to ampicillin, carbenicillin, and related antibiotics
   4713..4754    -  promoter       AmpR promoter (fragment): bla
   4817..4865    +  polyA_signal   poly(A) signal: synthetic polyadenylation signal
   4879..4970    +  misc_feature   pause site: RNA polymerase II transcriptional pause signal from the human α2 globin gene
>Addgene plasmid #68758 | pGL4.26-SS-191 | depositor full sequence | sequence record 121006 | pGL4.26-SS-191 sequence 4970 bps
GGCCTAACTGGCCGGTACCTGAGCTCGCTAGCTGTAGATGGAGAAATGTAGATGGAGAAATGTAGATGGA
GAAATGTAGATGGAGAAGCTTAGACACTAGAGGGTATATAATGGAAGCTCGACTTCCAGCTTGGCAATCC
GGTACTGTTGGTAAAGCCACCATGGTGAGCAAGGGCGAGGAGCTGTTCACCGGGGTGGTGCCCATCCTGG
TCGAGCTGGACGGCGACGTAAACGGCCACAAGTTCAGCGTGTCCGGCGAGGGCGAGGGCGATGCCACCTA
CGGCAAGCTGACCCTGAAGTTCATCTGCACCACCGGCAAGCTGCCCGTGCCCTGGCCCACCCTCGTGACC
ACCCTGACCTACGGCGTGCAGTGCTTCAGCCGCTACCCCGACCACATGAAGCAGCACGACTTCTTCAAGT
CCGCCATGCCCGAAGGCTACGTCCAGGAGCGCACCATCTTCTTCAAGGACGACGGCAACTACAAGACCCG
CGCCGAGGTGAAGTTCGAGGGCGACACCCTGGTGAACCGCATCGAGCTGAAGGGCATCGACTTCAAGGAG
GACGGCAACATCCTGGGGCACAAGCTGGAGTACAACTACAACAGCCACAACGTCTATATCATGGCCGACA
AGCAGAAGAACGGCATCAAGGTGAACTTCAAGATCCGCCACAACATCGAGGACGGCAGCGTGCAGCTCGC
CGACCACTACCAGCAGAACACCCCCATCGGCGACGGCCCCGTGCTGCTGCCCGACAACCACTACCTGAGC
ACCCAGTCCGCCCTGAGCAAAGACCCCAACGAGAAGCGCGATCACATGGTCCTGCTGGAGTTCGTGACCG
CCGCCGGGATCACTCTCGGCATGGACGAGCTGTACAAGTAATAATTCTAGAGTCGGGGCGGCCGGCCGCT
TCGAGCAGACATGATAAGATACATTGATGAGTTTGGACAAACCACAACTAGAATGCAGTGAAAAAAATGC
TTTATTTGTGAAATTTGTGATGCTATTGCTTTATTTGTAACCATTATAAGCTGCAATAAACAAGTTAACA
ACAACAATTGCATTCATTTTATGTTTCAGGTTCAGGGGGAGGTGTGGGAGGTTTTTTAAAGCAAGTAAAA
CCTCTACAAATGTGGTAAAATCGATAAGGATCCGTTTGCGTATTGGGCGCTCTTCCGCTGATCTGCGCAG
CACCATGGCCTGAAATAACCTCTGAAAGAGGAACTTGGTTAGCTACCTTCTGAGGCGGAAAGAACCAGCT
GTGGAATGTGTGTCAGTTAGGGTGTGGAAAGTCCCCAGGCTCCCCAGCAGGCAGAAGTATGCAAAGCATG
CATCTCAATTAGTCAGCAACCAGGTGTGGAAAGTCCCCAGGCTCCCCAGCAGGCAGAAGTATGCAAAGCA
TGCATCTCAATTAGTCAGCAACCATAGTCCCGCCCCTAACTCCGCCCATCCCGCCCCTAACTCCGCCCAG
TTCCGCCCATTCTCCGCCCCATGGCTGACTAATTTTTTTTATTTATGCAGAGGCCGAGGCCGCCTCTGCC
TCTGAGCTATTCCAGAAGTAGTGAGGAGGCTTTTTTGGAGGCCTAGGCTTTTGCAAAAAGCTCGATTCTT
CTGACACTAGCGCCACCATGAAGAAGCCCGAACTCACCGCTACCAGCGTTGAAAAATTTCTCATCGAGAA
GTTCGACAGTGTGAGCGACCTGATGCAGTTGTCGGAGGGCGAAGAGAGCCGAGCCTTCAGCTTCGATGTC
GGCGGACGCGGCTATGTACTGCGGGTGAATAGCTGCGCTGATGGCTTCTACAAAGACCGCTACGTGTACC
GCCACTTCGCCAGCGCTGCACTACCCATCCCCGAAGTGTTGGACATCGGCGAGTTCAGCGAGAGCCTGAC
ATACTGCATCAGTAGACGCGCCCAAGGCGTTACTCTCCAAGACCTCCCCGAAACAGAGCTGCCTGCTGTG
TTACAGCCTGTCGCCGAAGCTATGGATGCTATTGCCGCCGCCGACCTCAGTCAAACCAGCGGCTTCGGCC
CATTCGGGCCCCAAGGCATCGGCCAGTACACAACCTGGCGGGATTTCATTTGCGCCATTGCTGATCCCCA
TGTCTACCACTGGCAGACCGTGATGGACGACACCGTGTCCGCCAGCGTAGCTCAAGCCCTGGACGAACTG
ATGCTGTGGGCCGAAGACTGTCCCGAGGTGCGCCACCTCGTCCATGCCGACTTCGGCAGCAACAACGTCC
TGACCGACAACGGCCGCATCACCGCCGTAATCGACTGGTCCGAAGCTATGTTCGGGGACAGTCAGTACGA
GGTGGCCAACATCTTCTTCTGGCGGCCCTGGCTGGCTTGCATGGAGCAGCAGACTCGCTACTTCGAGCGC
CGGCATCCCGAGCTGGCCGGCAGCCCTCGTCTGCGAGCCTACATGCTGCGCATCGGCCTGGATCAGCTCT
ACCAGAGCCTCGTGGACGGCAACTTCGACGATGCTGCCTGGGCTCAAGGCCGCTGCGATGCCATCGTCCG
CAGCGGGGCCGGCACCGTCGGTCGCACACAAATCGCTCGCCGGAGCGCAGCCGTATGGACCGACGGCTGC
GTCGAGGTGCTGGCCGACAGCGGCAACCGCCGGCCCAGTACACGACCGCGCGCTAAGGAGGTAGGTCGAG
TTTAAACTCTAGAACCGGTCATGGCCGCAATAAAATATCTTTATTTTCATTACATCTGTGTGTTGGTTTT
TTGTGTGTTCGAACTAGATGCTGTCGACCGATGCCCTTGAGAGCCTTCAACCCAGTCAGCTCCTTCCGGT
GGGCGCGGGGCATGACTATCGTCGCCGCACTTATGACTGTCTTCTTTATCATGCAACTCGTAGGACAGGT
GCCGGCAGCGCTCTTCCGCTTCCTCGCTCACTGACTCGCTGCGCTCGGTCGTTCGGCTGCGGCGAGCGGT
ATCAGCTCACTCAAAGGCGGTAATACGGTTATCCACAGAATCAGGGGATAACGCAGGAAAGAACATGTGA
GCAAAAGGCCAGCAAAAGGCCAGGAACCGTAAAAAGGCCGCGTTGCTGGCGTTTTTCCATAGGCTCCGCC
CCCCTGACGAGCATCACAAAAATCGACGCTCAAGTCAGAGGTGGCGAAACCCGACAGGACTATAAAGATA
CCAGGCGTTTCCCCCTGGAAGCTCCCTCGTGCGCTCTCCTGTTCCGACCCTGCCGCTTACCGGATACCTG
TCCGCCTTTCTCCCTTCGGGAAGCGTGGCGCTTTCTCATAGCTCACGCTGTAGGTATCTCAGTTCGGTGT
AGGTCGTTCGCTCCAAGCTGGGCTGTGTGCACGAACCCCCCGTTCAGCCCGACCGCTGCGCCTTATCCGG
TAACTATCGTCTTGAGTCCAACCCGGTAAGACACGACTTATCGCCACTGGCAGCAGCCACTGGTAACAGG
ATTAGCAGAGCGAGGTATGTAGGCGGTGCTACAGAGTTCTTGAAGTGGTGGCCTAACTACGGCTACACTA
GAAGAACAGTATTTGGTATCTGCGCTCTGCTGAAGCCAGTTACCTTCGGAAAAAGAGTTGGTAGCTCTTG
ATCCGGCAAACAAACCACCGCTGGTAGCGGTGGTTTTTTTGTTTGCAAGCAGCAGATTACGCGCAGAAAA
AAAGGATCTCAAGAAGATCCTTTGATCTTTTCTACGGGGTCTGACGCTCAGTGGAACGAAAACTCACGTT
AAGGGATTTTGGTCATGAGATTATCAAAAAGGATCTTCACCTAGATCCTTTTAAATTAAAAATGAAGTTT
TAAATCAATCTAAAGTATATATGAGTAAACTTGGTCTGACAGCGGCCGCAAATGCTAAACCACTGCAGTG
GTTACCAGTGCTTGATCAGTGAGGCACCGATCTCAGCGATCTGCCTATTTCGTTCGTCCATAGTGGCCTG
ACTCCCCGTCGTGTAGATCACTACGATTCGTGAGGGCTTACCATCAGGCCCCAGCGCAGCAATGATGCCG
CGAGAGCCGCGTTCACCGGCCCCCGATTTGTCAGCAATGAACCAGCCAGCAGGGAGGGCCGAGCGAAGAA
GTGGTCCTGCTACTTTGTCCGCCTCCATCCAGTCTATGAGCTGCTGTCGTGATGCTAGAGTAAGAAGTTC
GCCAGTGAGTAGTTTCCGAAGAGTTGTGGCCATTGCTACTGGCATCGTGGTATCACGCTCGTCGTTCGGT
ATGGCTTCGTTCAACTCTGGTTCCCAGCGGTCAAGCCGGGTCACATGATCACCCATATTATGAAGAAATG
CAGTCAGCTCCTTAGGGCCTCCGATCGTTGTCAGAAGTAAGTTGGCCGCGGTGTTGTCGCTCATGGTAAT
GGCAGCACTACACAATTCTCTTACCGTCATGCCATCCGTAAGATGCTTTTCCGTGACCGGCGAGTACTCA
ACCAAGTCGTTTTGTGAGTAGTGTATACGGCGACCAAGCTGCTCTTGCCCGGCGTCTATACGGGACAACA
CCGCGCCACATAGCAGTACTTTGAAAGTGCTCATCATCGGGAATCGTTCTTCGGGGCGGAAAGACTCAAG
GATCTTGCCGCTATTGAGATCCAGTTCGATATAGCCCACTCTTGCACCCAGTTGATCTTCAGCATCTTTT
ACTTTCACCAGCGTTTCGGGGTGTGCAAAAACAGGCAAGCAAAATGCCGCAAAGAAGGGAATGAGTGCGA
CACGAAAATGTTGGATGCTCATACTCGTCCTTTTTCAATATTATTGAAGCATTTATCAGGGTTACTAGTA
CGTCTCTCAAGGATAAGTAAGTAATATTAAGGTACGGGAGGTATTGGACAGGCCGCAATAAAATATCTTT
ATTTTCATTACATCTGTGTGTTGGTTTTTTGTGTGAATCGATAGTACTAACATACGCTCTCCATCAAAAC
AAAACGAAACAAAACAAACTAGCAAAATAGGCTGTCCCCAGTGCAAGTGCAGGTGCCAGAACATTTCTCT
