>Addgene plasmid #68758 | pGL4.26-SS-191 | addgene partial sequence | sequence record 124916 | EGFP-N 5'-CGTCGCCGTCCAGCTCGACCAG-3'
GCTCCTCGCCCTTGCTCACCATGGTGGCTTTACCAACAGTACCGGATTGCCAAGCTGGAAGTCGAGCTTC
CATTATATACCCTCTAGTGTCTAAGCTTCTCCATCTACATTTCTCCATCTACATTTCTCCATCTACATTT
CTCCATCTACAGCTAGCGAGCTCAGGTACCGGCCAGTTAGGCCAGAGAAATGTTCTGGCACCTGCACTTG
CACTGGGGACAGCCTATTTTGCTAGTTTGTTTTGTTTCGTTTTGTTTTGATGGAGAGCGTATGTTAGTAC
TATCGATTCACACAAAAAACCAACACACAGATGTAATGAAAATAAAGATATTTTATTGCGGCCTGTCCAA
TACCTCCCGTACCTTAATATTACTTACTTATCCTTGAGAGACGTACTAGTAACCCTGATAAATGCTTCAA
TAATATTGAAAAAGGACGAGTATGAGCATCCAACATTTTCGTGTCGCACTCATTCCCTTCTTTGCGGCAT
TTTGCTTGCCTGTTTTTGCACACCCCGAAACGCTGGTGAAAGTAAAAGATGCTGAAGATCAACTGGGTGC
AAGAGTGGGCTATATCGAACTGGATCTCAATAGCGGCAAGATCCTTGAGTCTTTCCGCCCCGAAGAACGA
TTCCCGATGATGAGCACTTTCAAAGTACTGCTATGTGGCGCGGTGTTGTCCCGTATAGACGCCGGGCAAG
AGCAGCTTGGTCGCCGTATACACTACTCACAAAACGACTTGGTTGAGTACTCGCCGGTCACGGAAAAGCA
TCTTACGGATGGCATGACGGTAAGAGAATTGTGTAGTGCTGCCATTACCATGAGCGACAACACCGCGGCC
AACTTACTTCTGACAACGATCGGAGGCCCTAAGGAGCTGACTGCATTTCTTCATAATATGGGTGATCATG
TGACCCGG
