>Addgene plasmid #68758 | pGL4.26-SS-191 | addgene partial sequence | sequence record 124917 | EBV-rev 5'-GTGGTTTGTCCAAACTCATC-3'
CGGCCGGCCGCCCCGACTCTAGAATTATTACTTGTACAGCTCGTCCATGCCGAGAGTGATCCCGGCGGCG
GTCACGAACTCCAGCAGGACCATGTGATCGCGCTTCTCGTTGGGGTCTTTGCTCAGGGCGGACTGGGTGC
TCAGGTAGTGGTTGTCGGGCAGCAGCACGGGGCCGTCGCCGATGGGGGTGTTCTGCTGGTAGTGGTCGGC
GAGCTGCACGCTGCCGTCCTCGATGTTGTGGCGGATCTTGAAGTTCACCTTGATGCCGTTCTTCTGCTTG
TCGGCCATGATATAGACGTTGTGGCTGTTGTAGTTGTACTCCAGCTTGTGCCCCAGGATGTTGCCGTCCT
CCTTGAAGTCGATGCCCTTCAGCTCGATGCGGTTCACCAGGGTGTCGCCCTCGAACTTCACCTCGGCGCG
GGTCTTGTAGTTGCCGTCGTCCTTGAAGAAGATGGTGCGCTCCTGGACGTAGCCTTCGGGCATGGCGGAC
TTGAAGAAGTCGTGCTGCTTCATGTGGTCGGGGTAGCGGCTGAAGCACTGCACGCCGTAGGTCAGGGTGG
TCACGAGGGTGGGCCAGGGCACGGGCAGCTTGCCGGTGGTGCAGATGAACTTCAGGGTCAGCTTGCCGTA
GGTGGCATCGCCCTCGCCCTCGCCGGACACGCTGAACTTGTGGCCGTTTACGTCGCCGTCCAGCTCGACC
AGGATGGGCACCACCCCGGTGAACAGCTCCTCGCCCTTGCTCACCATGGTGGCTTTACCAACAGTACCGG
ATTGCCAAGCTGGAAGTCGAGCTTCCATTATATACCCTCTAGTGTCTAAGCTTCTCCATCTACATTTCTC
CATCTACATTTCTCCATCTACATTTCTCCATCTACAGCTA
